>Addgene plasmid #164739 | LjUBQ:MtGLV10:T35s | addgene full sequence | sequence record 325077 | Addgene NGS Result
ATGTGTGGAGGAACGGGCGGTTGGCCAGGCGTAAGCGGCTGGGTTGTCTGCCGGCCCTGCAATGGCACTG
GAACCCCCAAGCCCGAGGAATCGGCGTGAGCGGTCGCAAACCATCCGGCCCGGTACAAATCGGCGCGGCG
CTGGGTGATGACCTGGTGGAGAAGTTGAAGGCCGCGCAGGCCGCCCAGCGGCAACGCATCGAGGCAGAAG
CACGCCCCGGTGAATCGTGGCAAGCGGCCGCTGATCGAATCCGCAAAGAATCCCGGCAACCGCCGGCAGC
CGGTGCGTCGTCGATTAGGAAGCCGCCCAAGGGCGACGAGCAACCAGATTTTTTCGTTCCGATGCTCTAT
GACGTGGGCACCCGCGATAGTCGCAGCATCATGGACGTGGCCGTTTTCCGTCTGTCGAAGCGTGACCGAC
GAGCTGGCGAGGTGATCCGCTACGAGCTTCCAGACGGGCACGTAGAGGTTTCCGCAGGGCCGGCCGGCAT
GGCCAGTGTGTGGGATTACGACCTGGTACTGATGGCGGTTTCCCATCTAACCGAATCCATGAACCGATAC
CGGGAAGGGAAGGGAGACAAGCCCGGCCGCGTGTTCCGTCCACACGTTGCGGACGTACTCAAGTTCTGCC
GGCGAGCCGATGGCGGAAAGCAGAAAGACGACCTGGTAGAAACCTGCATTCGGTTAAACACCACGCACGT
TGCCATGCAGCGTACGAAGAAGGCCAAGAACGGCCGCCTGGTGACGGTATCCGAGGGTGAAGCCTTGATT
AGCCGCTACAAGATCGTAAAGAGCGAAACCGGGCGGCCGGAGTACATCGAGATCGAGCTAGCTGATTGGA
TGTACCGCGAGATCACAGAAGGCAAGAACCCGGACGTGCTGACGGTTCACCCCGATTACTTTTTGATCGA
TCCCGGCATCGGCCGTTTTCTCTACCGCCTGGCACGCCGCGCCGCAGGCAAGGCAGAAGCCAGATGGTTG
TTCAAGACGATCTACGAACGCAGTGGCAGCGCCGGAGAGTTCAAGAAGTTCTGTTTCACCGTGCGCAAGC
TGATCGGGTCAAATGACCTGCCGGAGTACGATTTGAAGGAGGAGGCGGGGCAGGCTGGCCCGATCCTAGT
CATGCGCTACCGCAACCTGATCGAGGGCGAAGCATCCGCCGGTTCCTAATGTACGGAGCAGATGCTAGGG
CAAATTGCCCTAGCAGGGGAAAAAGGTCGAAAAAGCTTCTTTCCTGTGGATAGCACGTACATTGGGAACC
CAAAGCCGTACATTGGGAACCGGAACCCGTACATTGGGAACCCAAAGCCGTACATTGGGAACCGGTCACA
CATGTAAGTGACTGATATAAAAGAGAAAAAAGGCGATTTTTCCGCCTAAAACTCTTTAAAACTTATTAAA
ACTCTTAAAACCCGCCTGGCCTGTGCATAACTGTCTGGCCAGCGCACAGCCGAAGAGCTGCAAAAAGCGC
CTACCCTTCGGTCGCTGCGCTCCCTACGCCCCGCCGCTTCGCGTCGGCCTATCGCGGCCGCTGGCCGCTC
AAAAATGGCTGGCCTACGGCCAGGCAATCTACCAGGGCGCGGACAAGCCGCGCCGTCGCCACTCGACCGC
CGGCGCCCACATCAAGGCACCGAGCTCCCATCCCCCCAGGGGCTGCGCCCCTCGGCCGCGAACGGCCTCA
CCCCAAAAATGGCAGCGCTGGCCAATTCGTGCGCGGAACCCCTATTTGTTTATTTTTCTAAATACATTCA
AATATGTATCCGCTCATGAGACAATAACCTTGATAAATGCTTCAATAATATTGAAAAAGGAAGAGTATGG
CTAAAATGAGAATATCACCGGAATTGAAAAAACTGATCGAAAAATACCGCTGCGCAAAAGATACGGAAGG
AATGTCTCCTGCTAAGGTATATAAGCTGGTGGGAGAAAATGAAAACCTATATTTAAAAATGACGGACAGC
CGGTATAAAGGGACCACCTATGATGTGGAACGGGAAAAGGACATGATGCTATGGCTGGAAGGAAAGCTGC
CTGTTCCAAAGGTCCTGCACTTTGAACGGCATGATGGCTGGAGCAATCTGCTCATGAGTGAGGCCGATGG
CGTCCTTTGCTCGGAAGAGTATGAAGATGAACAAAGCCCTGAAAAGATTATCGAGCTGTATGCGGAGTGC
ATCAGGCTCTTTCACTCCATCGACATATCGGATTGTCCCTATACGAATAGCTTAGACAGCCGCTTAGCCG
AATTGGATTACTTACTGAATAACGATCTGGCCGATGTGGATTGCGAAAACTGGGAAGAGGACACTCCATT
TAAAGATCCGCGCGAGCTGTATGATTTTTTAAAGACGGAAAAGCCCGAAGAGGAACTTGTCTTTTCCCAC
GGCGACCTGGGAGACAGCAACATCTTTGTGAAAGATGGCAAAGTAAGTGGCTTTATTGATCTTGGGAGAA
GCGGCAGGGCGGACAAGTGGTATGACATTGCCTTCTGCGTCCGGTCGATCAGGGAGGATATCGGGGAAGA
ACAGTATGTCGAGCTATTTTTTGACTTACTGGGGATCAAGCCTGATTGGGAGAAAATAAAATATTATATT
TTACTGGATGAATTGTTTTAGCTGTCAGACCAAGTTTACTCATATATACTTTAGATTGATTTAAAACTTC
ATTTTTAATTTAAAAGGATCTAGGTGAAGATCCTTTTTGATAATCTCATGACCAAAATCCCTTAACGTGA
GTTTTCGTTCCACTGAGCGTCAGACCCCGTAGAAAAGATCAAAGGATCTTCTTGAGATCCTTTTTTTCTG
CGCGTAATCTGCTGCTTGCAAACAAAAAAACCACCGCTACCAGCGGTGGTTTGTTTGCCGGATCAAGAGC
TACCAACTCTTTTTCCGAAGGTAACTGGCTTCAGCAGAGCGCAGATACCAAATACTGTCCTTCTAGTGTA
GCCGTAGTTAGGCCACCACTTCAAGAACTCTGTAGCACCGCCTACATACCTCGCTCTGCTAATCCTGTTA
CCAGTGGCTGCTGCCAGTGGCGATAAGTCGTGTCTTACCGGGTTGGACTCAAGACGATAGTTACCGGATA
AGGCGCAGCGGTCGGGCTGAACGGGGGGTTCGTGCACACAGCCCAGCTTGGAGCGAACGACCTACACCGA
ACTGAGATACCTACAGCGTGAGCTATGAGAAAGCGCCACGCTTCCCGAAGGGAGAAAGGCGGACAGGTAT
CCGGTAAGCGGCAGGGTCGGAACAGGAGAGCGCACGAGGGAGCTTCCAGGGGGAAACGCCTGGTATCTTT
ATAGTCCTGTCGGGTTTCGCCACCTCTGACTTGAGCGTCGATTTTTGTGATGCTCGTCAGGGGGGCGGAG
CCTATGGAAAAACGCCAGCAACGCGGCCTTTTTACGGTTCCTGTGGTTGGCACATACAAATGGACGAACG
GATAAACCTTTTCACGCCCTTTTAAATATCCGATTATTCTAATAAACGCTCTTTTCTCTTAGGTTTACCC
GCCAATATATCCTGTCAAACACTGATAGTTTAAATCCCTCGGTCACATGTGCATCCTCGTAAGGAGGACG
TCGTTGTGGTTGGTGCTTTCCTTACATTCTGAGCCTCTTTCCTTCTAATCCACTCATCTGCATCTTCTTG
TGTCCTTACTAATACCTCATTGGTTCCAAATTCCCTCCCTTTAAGCACCAGCTCGTTTCTGTTCTTCCAC
AGCCTCCCAAGTATCCAAGGGACTAAAGCCTCCACATTCTTCAGATCAGGATATTCTTGTTTAAGATGTT
GAACTCTATGGAGGTTTGTATGAACTGATGATCTAGGACCGGATAAGTTCCCTTCTTCATAGCGAACTTA
TTCAAAGAATGTTTTGTGTATCATTCTTGTTACATTGTTATTAATGAAAAAATATTATTGGTCATTGGAC
TGAACACGAGTGTTAAATATGGACCAGGCCCCAAATAAGATCCATTGATATATGAATTAAATAACAAGAA
TAAATCGAGTCACCAAACCACTTGCCTTTTTTAACGAGACTTGTTCACCAACTTGATACAAAAGTCATTA
TCCTATGCAAATCAATAATCATACAAAAATATCCAATAACACTAAAAAAATTAAAAGAAATGGATAATTT
CACAATATGTTATACGATAAAGAAGTTACTTTTCCAAGAAATTCACTGATTTTATAAGCCCACTTGCATT
AGATAAATGGCAAAAAAAAACAAAAAGGAAAAGAAATAAAGCACGAAGAATTCTAGAAAATACGAAATAC
GCTTCAATGCAGTGGGACCCACGGTTCAATTATTGCCAATTTTCAGCTCCACCGTATATTTAAAAAATAA
AACGATAATGCTAAAAAAATATAAATCGTAACGATCGTTAAATCTCAACGGCTGGATCTTATGACGACCG
TTAAGGAAATTGTGGTTGTCGGACGAAGTCCAGTAATAAACGGCGTCAAAGTGGTTGCAGCCGGCACACA
CGAGTCGTGTTTATCAACTCAAAGCACAAATACTTTTCCTCAACCTAAAAATAAGGCAATTAGCCAAAAA
CAACTTTGCGTGTAAACAACGCTCAATACACGTGTCATTTTATTATTAGCTATTGCTTCACCGCCTTAGC
TTTCTCGTGACCTAGTCGTCCTCGTCTTTTCTTCTTCTTCTTCTATAAAACAATACCCAAAGAGCTCTTC
TTCTTCACAATTCAGATTTCAATTTCTCAAAATCTTAAAAACTTTCTCTCAATTCTCTCTACCGTGATCA
AGGTAAATTTCTGTGTTCCTTATTCTCTCAAAATCTTCGATTTTGTTTTCGTTCGATCCCAATTTCGTAT
ATGTTCTTTGGTTTAGATTCTGTTAATCTTAGATCGTAGACGATTTTCTGGGTTTGATCGTTAGATATCA
TCTTAATTCTCGATTAGGGTTTCATAGATATCATCCGATTTGTTCAAATAATTTGAGTTTTGTCGAATAA
TTACTCTTCGATTTGTGATTTCTATCTAGATCTGGTGTTAGTTTCTAGTTTGTGCGATCGAATTTGTCGA
TTAATCTGAGTTTTTCTGATTAACAGATGCAGATCTTAATGGGGTCATCCAAGAATGTTATCAAGGAGTT
CATGAGGTTTAAGGTTCGCATGGAAGGAACGGTCAATGGGCACGAGTTTGAAATAGAAGGCGAAGGAGAG
GGGAGGCCATACGAAGGCCACAATACCGTAAAGCTTAAGGTAACCAAGGGGGGACCTTTGCCATTTGCTT
GGGATATTTTGTCACCACAATTTCAGTATGGAAGCAAGGTATATGTCAAGCACCCTGCCGACATACCAGA
CTATAAAAAGCTGTCATTTCCTGAAGGATTTAAATGGGAAAGGGTCATGAACTTTGAAGATGGTGGCGTC
GTTACTGTAACCCAGGATTCCAGTTTGCAGGATGGCTGTTTCATCTACAAGGTCAAGTTCATTGGCGTGA
ACTTTCCTTCCGATGGACCTGTTATGCAAAAGAAAACAATGGGCTGGGAAGCCAGCACTGAGCGTTTGTA
TCCTCGTGATGGCGTGTTGAAAGGAGAGATTCATAAGGCTCTGAAGCTGAAAGACGGTGGTCATTACCTA
GTTGAATTCAAAAGTATTTACATGGCAAAGAAGCCTGTGCAGCTACCAGGGTACTACTATGTTGACTCCA
AACTGGATATAACAAGCCACAACGAAGATTATACAATCGTTGAGCAGTATGAAAGAACCGAGGGACGCCA
CCATCTGTTCCTTTAAGCTTGTCAAGCAGATCGTTCAAACATTTGGCAATAAAGTTTCTTAAGATTGAAT
CCTGTTGCCGGTCTTGCGATGATTATCATATAATTTCTGTTGAATTACGTTAAGCATGTAATAATTAACA
TGTAATGCATGACGTTATTTATGAGATGGGTTTTTATGATTAGAGTCCCGCAATTATACATTTAATACGC
GATAGAAAACAAAATATAGCGCGCAAACTAGGATAAATTATCGCGCGCGGTGTCATCTATGTTACTAGAT
CGACGCTGAGCTCGAATTCTAGTGGAGGGAGAGAGGATTTTGAGGAAATAATTAATTGAATTACTTGTAT
TATTGATAAAGTAATTTAGATAAGTTGTTAGTACAACTTATTGCAACTATGGATAGACAAAAATCACTTA
TTTTAAGGGGAGAAGTATATAACAACTTATTATAAAATTTCTGAGCAGCCGGCCTCCTCCAATCAATCAT
AGAGAGTGGAGCCCATTCTGGAAAACCAAGGAACCCCCAACTTGCACTGGTGCGGTGGCCCAATTCAAAA
AAAACGGGGCCCAGCAAAGTAACGCCGTTGTAACGATTTATCAATCCAAACTCAAAAGGCGGCGAGATGC
GTTTAACTCCGTGAAATTAACAAACCGCCAACAACTTGCAATTTGCAACTACCGTTTCCAAGAAGAACTC
AACCACACAACGTATCCTATCCCAAACCACACGCAACTAGTGACGCGTCATAAGGACACGTGTCACAATT
TGACTGGTTAATAATTTCACCGCTTTTGCTATAAATTACCTCCAATCCCCTTAGCTTCTTCACAATTCAG
TTCCCAACCCTAACAATTCTTGTTCATATCGCTTCTCTCTACTTTCAAGGTATGATCCAATTTCTCTCTT
CTTTCTCTGTAATCCTTTCGTTGAGTTTTGTTTCCGATCAATCATAGGTAGTTTTCTTGTTTCGAAGCAT
GAGATCTAGGAATTTTTTGTGATTTTCCAAAATTGAGATCGGTTTGAAATTGAATTTTACAGCTTGAATC
TCAGATCTTGTTTTATCAATGTTTTCGATGGCTTGCGATGTAGATCTATGATAATTGTGGTTCAGTTTTG
TTAGGAATCGATTTCGGTTTAGCAATTGCAGATTAATTAGGGTTTCCAATTGAATTCTTCAGATCCGTTA
TGGAATTATGTCAAATAATTTATTCAAATTGGAAATTATTGTTAGATCCACTCTTAATCTGTTTGATCCA
AGCTTCAATTAGGGTTTTCACTTGTTTCAATTTCTTGTTATGGATTCTGATTTATCTGTTGATGTTAGAT
CCACTCTTAATCTGTTTGATCCAAGCGTTAATTAGGGTTTTCACTTGTTTCAATTTCGTGTGTTGGATTC
TGATTTATCTGTTGTTGATGTGATTACAGAATGTACCTTCAATTGTGCATTTTTATTTTGCTCCTTTCCT
TGAATGTATGCACTTCTCGAACTCTCTTAGGTGTTAAAGATACCCAGATCAACATTTCTGAAAAGGTTAG
TTCCATACTTATAATTATATATGCAGAATATATATTTATCATCATTTATAAGTTTAGTATCCTCCTAAAG
AAGAAAACCATTCAAATGCTTTAAACTTTTTCATTTTTCTTATAAAAAAAAACTATATTTTAAAACCTAA
TTTTCACATGTGGTAGTGGTACATCAAGTTGAAGAAAACACATTGCAACCACATATATTAACGTCTATAT
TTTTTCTATTTTCCATTTCATTATTATAAGGCTAATTTCTTTGTGAATGTTTCAAATGATTTATTTATGA
ACAGGAGTCAGAGAATGTGGAGAAACTACCTTTAAAATCAAATGGAGCAACAAAAACAGACATTAAGGTT
AGGAATAATAATATTGGAGTTGTGCAAGTACACCACATAAAGCAAGAGATTTCAGACCATGATCCACATA
GAAAAGAGGGTAAAAATCCAGGATTTTACTCGGATTATTCTAGACCAAGAACACGTCCTCCTTCCCACAA
CTAAGCTTCTCTAGCTAGAGTCGATCGACAAGCTCGAGTTTCTCCATAATAATGTGTGAGTAGTTCCCAG
ATAAGGGAATTAGGGTTCCTATAGGGTTTCGCTCATGTGTTGAGCATATAAGAAACCCTTAGTATGTATT
TGTATTTGTAAAATACTTCTATCAATAAAATTTCTAATTCCTAAAACCAAAATCCAGTACTAAAATCCAG
ATCGCTAAGCTTGAATTCTTGCGGAGAGCGGAGAATTAAGGGAGTCACGTTATGACCCCCGCCGATGACG
CGGGACAAGCCGTTTTACGTTTGGAACTGACAGAACCGCAACGTTGAAGGAGCCACTCAGCCGCGGGTTT
CTGGAGTTTAATGAGCTAAGCACATACGTCAGAAACCATTATTGCGCGTTCAAAAGTCGCCTAAGGTCAC
TATCAGCTAGCAAATATTTCTTGTCAAAAATGCTCCACTGACGTTCCATAAATTCCCCTCGGTATCCAAT
TAGAGTCTCATATTCACTCTCAAATGATTGAACAAGATGGATTGCACGCAGGTTCTCCGGCCGCTTGGGT
GGAGAGGCTATTCGGCTATGACTGGGCACAACAGACAATCGGCTGCTCTGATGCCGCCGTGTTCCGGCTG
TCAGCGCAGGGGCGCCCGGTTCTTTTTGTCAAGACCGACCTGTCCGGTGCCCTGAATGAACTCCAAGACG
AGGCAGCGCGGCTATCGTGGCTGGCCACGACGGGCGTTCCTTGCGCAGCTGTGCTCGACGTTGTCACTGA
AGCGGGAAGGGACTGGCTGCTATTGGGCGAAGTGCCGGGGCAGGATCTCCTGTCATCTCACCTTGCTCCT
GCCGAGAAAGTATCCATCATGGCTGATGCAATGCGGCGGCTGCATACGCTTGATCCGGCTACCTGCCCAT
TCGACCACCAAGCGAAACATCGCATCGAGCGAGGACGTACTCGGATGGAAGCCGGTCTTGTCGATCAGGA
TGATCTGGACGAAGAGCATCAGGGGCTCGCGCCAGCCGAACTGTTCGCCAGGCTCAAGGCGCGGATGCCC
GACGGCGAGGATCTCGTCGTGACCCAGGGCGATGCCTGCTTGCCGAATATCATGGTGGAAAATGGCCGCT
TTTCTGGATTCATCGACTGTGGCCGGCTGGGTGTGGCGGACCGCTATCAGGACATAGCGTTGGCTACCCG
TGATATTGCTGAAGAGCTTGGCGGCGAATGGGCTGACCGCTTCCTCGTGCTTTACGGTATCGCCGCTCCC
GATTCGCAGCGCATCGCCTTCTATCGCCTTCTTGACGAGTTCTTCTGAGCTTGTCAAGCAGATCGTTCAA
ACATTTGGCAATAAAGTTTCTTAAGATTGAATCCTGTTGCCGGTCTTGCGATGATTATCATATAATTTCT
GTTGAATTACGTTAAGCATGTAATAATTAACATGTAATGCATGACGTTATTTATGAGATGGGTTTTTATG
ATTAGAGTCCCGCAATTATACATTTAATACGCGATAGAAAACAAAATATAGCGCGCAAACTAGGATAAAT
TATCGCGCGCGGTGTCATCTATGTTACTAGATCGACGCTGGATCCGAATTCGGCAGGGCCCACTGCATCC
ACCCCAGTACATTAAAAACGTCCGCAATGTGTTATTAAGTTGTCTAAGCGTCAATTTGTTTACACCACAA
TATATCCTGCCACCAGCCAGCCAACAGCTCCCCGACCGGCAGCTCGGCACAAAATCACCACTCGATACAG
GCAGCCCATCAGCCGTGCGGCTGCATGAAATCCTGGCCGGTTTGTCTGATGCCAAGCTGGCGGCCTGGCC
GGCCAGCTTGGCCGCTGAAGAAACCGAGCGCCGCCGTCTAAAAAGGTGATGTGTATTTGAGTAAAACAGC
TTGCGTCATGCGGTCGCTGCGTATATGATGCGATGAGTAAATAAACAAATACGCAAGGGGAACGCATGAA
GGTTATCGCTGTACTTAACCAGAAAGGCGGGTCAGGCAAGACGACCATCGCAACCCATCTAGCCCGCGCC
CTGCAACTCGCCGGGGCCGATGTTCTGTTAGTCGATTCCGATCCCCAGGGCAGTGCCCGCGATTGGGCGG
CCGTGCGGGAAGATCAACCGCTAACCGTTGTCGGCATCGACCGCCCGACGATTGACCGCGACGTGAAGGC
CATCGGCCGGCGCGACTTCGTAGTGATCGACGGAGCGCCCCAGGCGGCGGACTTGGCTGTGTCCGCGATC
AAGGCAGCCGACTTCGTGCTGATTCCGGTGCAGCCAAGCCCTTACGACATATGGGCCACCGCCGACCTGG
TGGAGCTGGTTAAGCAGCGCATTGAGGTCACGGATGGAAGGCTACAAGCGGCCTTTGTCGTGTCGCGGGC
GATCAAAGGCACGCGCATCGGCGGTGAGGTTGCCGAGGCGCTGGCCGGGTACGAGCTGCCCATTCTTGAG
TCCCGTATCACGCAGCGCGTGAGCTACCCAGGCACTGCCGCCGCCGGCACAACCGTTCTTGAATCAGAAC
CCGAGGGCGACGCTGCCCGCGAGGTCCAGGCGCTGGCCGCTGAAATTAAATCAAAACTCATTTGAGTTAA
TGAGGTAAAGAGAAAATGAGCAAAAGCACAAACACGCTAAGTGCCGGCCGTCCGAGCGCACGCAGCAGCA
AGGCTGCAACGTTGGCCAGCCTGGCAGACACGCCAGCCATGAAGCGGGTCAACTTTCAGTTGCCGGCGGA
GGATCACACCAAGCTGAAGATGTACGCGGTACGCCAAGGCAAGACCATTACCGAGCTGCTATCTGAATAC
ATCGCGCAGCTACCAGAGTAAATGAGCAAATGAATAAATGAGTAGATGAATTTTAGCGGCTAAAGGAGGC
GGCATGGAAAATCAAGAACAACCAGGCACCGACGCCGTGGAATGCCCC
Features (pLannotate 1.2.2; 15 found; start..end, strand, type, name):
     96..1169    +  CDS            pVS1 RepA: replication protein from the Pseudomonas plasmid pVS1 (Heeb et al., 2000)
   1235..1429    +  rep_origin     pVS1 oriV: origin of replication for the Pseudomonas plasmid pVS1 (Heeb et al., 2000)
   1635..1695    +  rep_origin     oriV (fragment): incP origin of replication
   1712..1816    +  promoter       AmpR promoter: bla
   1817..2611    +  CDS            KanR: aminoglycoside phosphotransferase; aphA-3; confers resistance to kanamycin
   2782..3370    +  rep_origin     ori: high-copy-number ColE1/pMB1/pBR322/pUC origin of replication
   3493..3517    -  misc_feature   RB T-DNA repeat: right border repeat from nopaline C58 T-DNA
   5079..5753    +  CDS            DsRed: DsRed is a basic (constitutively fluorescent) red fluorescent protein published in 1999, derived from Discosoma sp..
   5769..6021    +  terminator     NOS terminator: nopaline synthase terminator and poly(A) signal
   7809..7983    +  polyA_signal   CaMV poly(A) signal: cauliflower mosaic virus polyadenylation signal
   8083..8262    +  promoter       NOS promoter: nopaline synthase promoter
   8284..9078    +  CDS            NeoR/KanR: aminoglycoside phosphotransferase from Tn5; aph(3')-II (or nptII); confers resistance to neomycin, kanamycin, and G418 (Geneticin®)
   9091..9343    +  terminator     NOS terminator: nopaline synthase terminator and poly(A) signal
   9438..9462    -  misc_feature   LB T-DNA repeat: left border repeat from nopaline C58 T-DNA
   9726..10355   +  CDS            pVS1 StaA: stability protein from the Pseudomonas plasmid pVS1 (Heeb et al., 2000)
