[The description below was written by a language model from this plasmid's Addgene catalogue record and pLannotate feature annotations shown in this document.]
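Description:
LjUBQ:MtGLV10:T35s is a plant binary vector built on the EC50505 backbone for overexpressing a peptide-coding gene by Agrobacterium-mediated T-DNA transfer. Outside the T-DNA borders it carries the high-copy ColE1/pUC-type origin for propagation in E. coli. It also has the pVS1 replication module (RepA, oriV and the StaA stability protein), which supports stable maintenance in Agrobacterium. A short fragment of an incP oriV is annotated as well. Bacterial selection is by kanamycin, through an aphA-3 aminoglycoside phosphotransferase driven by the bla promoter.

Between the nopaline-type right and left border repeats sit three expression units. The payload is the Medicago truncatula gene Medtr8g446520.1, encoding the GOLVEN10 (GLV10) peptide precursor. The catalogue gives the insert as about 600 bp, placed under the Lotus japonicus ubiquitin promoter and terminated by the CaMV 35S terminator. The catalogue lists this terminator in its tag field, but it is a regulatory element rather than a protein fusion. The automated annotation labels neither the ubiquitin promoter nor the GLV10 coding sequence. However, the unannotated stretch upstream of the CaMV poly(A) signal is consistent with their position.

A DsRed cassette ending in a NOS terminator provides a red fluorescent marker for visually identifying transformed tissue; its promoter is not annotated. A NOS promoter–nptII–NOS terminator cassette next to the left border confers resistance to kanamycin or G418 in plant cells.

The associated study concerns the effects of GOLVEN10 on root development and nodule positioning in M. truncatula, so the construct serves to express this signalling peptide ectopically and at a high level in legume roots.
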