Addgene plasmid #164739: LjUBQ:MtGLV10:T35s
Purpose: Overexpression of Peptide coding gene (Binary vector)
Depositing lab: Wolf Scheible. Depositing organization: Noble Research Institute, LLC. Publication: The peptide GOLVEN10 alters root development and noduletaxis in Medicago truncatula. Roy S, Torres-Jerez I, Zhang S, Liu W, Schiessl K, Jain D, Boschiero C, Lee HK, Krom N, Zhao PX, Murray JD, Oldroyd GED, Scheible WR, Udvardi M. Plant J. 2024 May;118(3):607-625. doi: 10.1111/tpj.16626. Epub 2024 Feb 15. PubMed 38361340.
Backbone
  Vector backbone: EC50505
  Backbone size w/o insert (bp): 10475
  Vector type: Plant Expression
  Selectable markers: Neomycin (select with G418) ; N/A
Growth in bacteria
  Bacterial resistance: Kanamycin, 50 μg/mL
  Growth temperature: 37°C
  Growth strain: DH5alpha
  Copy number: High Copy
Gene/Insert
  Gene/Insert name: Medtr8g446520.1 (alt names: GLV10; KEH19295.1)
  Species: Medicago truncatula
  Insert size (bp): 604
  Promoter: Lotus japonicus Ubiquitin
  Tag / fusion protein: Terminator 35S (C terminal on insert)
  Cloning method: Unknown
Terms and licenses: Academic/Nonprofit Terms; Industry Terms: Not Available to Industry
Depositor comments: Cloned by Sonali/Shulan
How to cite: LjUBQ:MtGLV10:T35s was a gift from Wolf Scheible (Addgene plasmid # 164739 ; http://n2t.net/addgene:164739 ; RRID:Addgene_164739)
